>Addgene plasmid #45149 | FRas2-M Acceptor | addgene partial sequence | sequence record 64438 | EBV-rev 5'-GTGGTTTGTCCAAACTCATC-3'
GGCCGCTTAGGCGCCGGTGGAGTGGCGGCCCTCGGCGCGCTCGTACTGTTCCACGATGGTGTAGTCCTCG
TTGTGGGAGGTGATGTCCAGCTTGATGTCGGTCTTGTAGGCGCCGGGCAGCTGCACGGGCTTCTTGGCCA
TGTAGGTGGTCTTGACCTCGGCGTCGTAGTGGCCGCCGTCCTTCAGCTTCAGCCTCATCTTGATCTCGCC
CTTCAGGGCGCCGTCCTCGGGGTACATCCGCTCGGTGGAGGCCTCCCAGCCCATGGTCTTCTTCTGCATT
ACGGGGCCGTCGGAGGGGAAGTTGGTGCCGCGCAGCTTCACCTTGTAGATGAACTCGCCGTCCTGCAGGG
AGGAGTCCTGGGTCACGGTCACCACGCCGCCGTCCTCGAAGTTCATCACGCGCTCCCACTTGAAGCCCTC
GGGGAAGGACAGCTTCAAGTAGTCGGGGATGTCGGCGGGGTGCTTCACGTAGGCCTTGGAGCCGTACTGG
AACTGAGGGGACAGGATGTCCCAGGCGAAGGGCAGGGGGCCGCCCTTGGTCACCTTCAGCTTGGCGGTCT
GGGTGCCCTCGTAGGGGCGGCCCTCGCCCTCGCCCTCGATCTCGAACTCGTGGCCGTTCACGGAGCCCTC
CATGCGCACCTTGAAGCGCATGAACTCCTTGATGACGTCCTCGGAGGAGGCCATT
