>Addgene plasmid #45149 | FRas2-M Acceptor | addgene partial sequence | sequence record 66143 | chim-int-F 5'-TCTTACTGACATCCACTTTGCC-3'
CCTCCAGTTATTCAGCTCTTAAGGCTAGAGTACTTAATACGACTCACTATAGGCTAGCGCCGCCACCATG
GCCTCCTCCGAGGACGTCATCAAGGAGTTCATGCGCTTCAAGGTGCGCATGGAGGGCTCCGTGAACGGCC
ACGAGTTCGAGATCGAGGGCGAGGGCGAGGGCCGCCCCTACGAGGGCACCCAGACCGCCAAGCTGAAGGT
GACCAAGGGCGGCCCCCTGCCCTTCGCCTGGGACATCCTGTCCCCTCAGTTCCAGTACGGCTCCAAGGCC
TACGTGAAGCACCCCGCCGACATCCCCGACTACTTGAAGCTGTCCTTCCCCGAGGGCTTCAAGTGGGAGC
GCGTGATGAACTTCGAGGACGGCGGCGTGGTGACCGTGACCCAGGACTCCTCCCTGCAGGACGGCGAGTT
CATCTACAAGGTGAAGCTGCGCGGCACCAACTTCCCCTCCGACGGCCCCGTAATGCAGAAGAAGACCATG
GGCTGGGAGGCCTCCACCGAGCGGATGTACCCCGAGGACGGCGCCCTGAAGGGCGAGATCAAGATGAGGC
TGAAGCTGAAGGACGGCGGCCACTACGACGCCGAGGTCAAGACCACCTACATGGCCAAGAAGCCCGTGCA
GCTGCCCGGCGCCTACAAGACCGACATCAAGCTGGACATCACCTCCCACAACGAGGACTACACCATCGTG
GAACAGTACGAGCGCGCCGAGGGCCGCCACTCCACCGGCGCCTACAGATCTACTATGGATCCTTCT
