>Addgene plasmid #45149 | FRas2-M Acceptor | addgene partial sequence | sequence record 66147 | RBD-F 5'-tcttgccgaacaagcaaag-3'
AATGGAATGAGCTTGCATGACTGCCTTATGAAAGCACTCAAGGTGAGGGGCCTGCAACCAGAGTGCTGTG
CAGTGTTCAGACTTCTCCACGAACACAAAGGTGCAAAAGCACGCTTAGATTGGAATACTGATGCTGCGTC
TTTGATTGGAGAAGAACTTCAAGTAGATTTCCTGGGAATTCTGCAGTCGACGGTACCGCGGGCCCGGGAT
CCAATGGCCTCCTCCGAGGACGTCATCAAGGAGTTCATGCGCTTCAAGGTGCGCATGGAGGGCTCCGTGA
ACGGCCACGAGTTCGAGATCGAGGGCGAGGGCGAGGGCCGCCCCTACGAGGGCACCCAGACCGCCAAGCT
GAAGGTGACCAAGGGCGGCCCCCTGCCCTTCGCCTGGGACATCCTGTCCCCTCAGTTCCAGTACGGCTCC
AAGGCCTACGTGAAGCACCCCGCCGACATCCCCGACTACTTGAAGCTGTCCTTCCCCGAGGGCTTCAAGT
GGGAGCGCGTGATGAACTTCGAGGACGGCGGCGTGGTGACCGTGACCCAGGACTCCTCCCTGCAGGACGG
CGAGTTCATCTACAAGGTGAAGCTGCGCGGCACCAACTTCCCCTCCGACGGCCCCGTAATGCAGAAGAAG
ACCATGGGCTGGGAGGCCTCCACCGAGCGGATGTACCCCGAGGACGGCGCCCTGAAGGGCGAGATCAAGA
TGAGGCTGAAGCTGAAGGACGGCGGCCACTACGACGCCGAGGTCAAGACCACCTACATGGCCAAGAAGCC
CGTGCAGCTGCCCGGCGCCTACAAGACCGACATCAAGCTGGACATCACCTCCCACAACGAGGACTACACC
ATCGTGGAACAGTACGAGCGCGCCGAGGGCCGCCACTCCACCGGCGCCT
