>Addgene plasmid #45149 | FRas2-M Acceptor | addgene partial sequence | sequence record 68592 | RBD-R 5'-GACGCAGCATCAGTATTCCA-3'
TCGTGGAGAAGTCTGAACACTGCACAGCACTCTGGTTGCAGGCCCCTCACCTTGAGTGCTTTCATAAGGC
AGTCATGCAAGCTCATTCCATTTCGCACATTGACCACTGTTCTTTGCTCGTTCGGCAAGAAAACACGGAT
AGTGTTGCTTGTCTTAGAAGGATCCATGGTAGATCTGTAGGCGCCGGTGGAGTGGCGGCCCTCGGCGCGC
TCGTACTGTTCCACGATGGTGTAGTCCTCGTTGTGGGAGGTGATGTCCAGCTTGATGTCGGTCTTGTAGG
CGCCGGGCAGCTGCACGGGCTTCTTGGCCATGTAGGTGGTCTTGACCTCGGCGTCGTAGTGGCCGCCGTC
CTTCAGCTTCAGCCTCATCTTGATCTCGCCCTTCAGGGCGCCGTCCTCGGGGTACATCCGCTCGGTGGAG
GCCTCCCAGCCCATGGTCTTCTTCTGCATTACGGGGCCGTCGGAGGGGAAGTTGGTGCCGCGCAGCTTCA
CCTTGTAGATGAACTCGCCGTCCTGCAGGGAGGAGTCCTGGGTCACGGTCACCACGCCGCCGTCCTCGAA
GTTCATCACGCGCTCCCACTTGAAGCCCTCGGGGAAGGACAGCTTCAAGTAGTCGGGGATGTCGGCGGGG
TGCTTCACGTAGGCCTTGGAGCCGTACTGGAACTGAGGGGACAGGATGTCCCAGGCGAAAGG
