[The description below was written by a language model from this plasmid's Addgene catalogue record.]
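Description:
FRas2-M Acceptor is a mammalian expression plasmid built on the pCI backbone, with a recorded total size of about 5.6 kb, of which roughly 1.65 kb is insert. It is propagated in E. coli under ampicillin selection. The copy number is listed as unknown, and no feature table accompanies the record, so the origin of replication, promoter and polyadenylation signal are not explicitly stated. pCI-family vectors generally drive expression from the CMV immediate-early enhancer/promoter, but this cannot be confirmed for this construct from the fields provided.

The insert encodes a Ras-binding domain of Raf flanked on both sides by monomeric red fluorescent protein (mRFP–RBD–mRFP). The Raf binding domain carries two substitutions, lysine 65 to glutamine and lysine 108 to alanine. The record does not explain the purpose of these changes, nor the species of origin of the Raf sequence.

As the name and the associated publication on an improved Ras sensor indicate, this plasmid supplies the acceptor half of a two-component FRET sensor for Ras activity read out by fluorescence lifetime imaging (FRET-FLIM). In such a design, the Raf domain binds Ras in its active, GTP-bound state, bringing the mRFP acceptors close to a donor fluorophore fused to Ras and shortening the donor's fluorescence lifetime. Placing two mRFP copies on the binding domain is a common way to increase the chance that a functional acceptor is present. The donor component resides on a separate construct that is not described in this record, and the two would be co-expressed in mammalian cells to image Ras activation.
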