Addgene plasmid #45149: FRas2-M Acceptor
Depositing lab: Ryohei Yasuda. Depositing organization: Duke University. Publication: An improved Ras sensor for highly sensitive and quantitative FRET-FLIM imaging. Oliveira AF, Yasuda R. PLoS One. 2013;8(1):e52874. doi: 10.1371/journal.pone.0052874. Epub 2013 Jan 14. PubMed 23349692.
Backbone
  Vector backbone: pCI
  Backbone size w/o insert (bp): 4000
  Total vector size (bp): 5640
  Vector type: Mammalian Expression
Growth in bacteria
  Bacterial resistance: Ampicillin, 100 μg/mL
  Growth temperature: 37°C
  Growth strain: DH5alpha
  Copy number: Unknown
Gene/Insert
  Gene/Insert name: mRFP - Raf binding domain-mRFP (alt names: mRFP; Raf Binding Domain)
  Insert size (bp): 1650
  Mutation: lysine 65 changed to glutamine, lysine 108 mutated to alanine in raf binding domain
  Tag / fusion protein: mRFP
Terms and licenses: Academic/Nonprofit Terms; Industry Terms: Not Available to Industry
How to cite: FRas2-M Acceptor was a gift from Ryohei Yasuda (Addgene plasmid # 45149 ; http://n2t.net/addgene:45149 ; RRID:Addgene_45149)
